Addgene plasmid #74259: pKanCMV-mClover3-18aa-actin
Purpose: Mammalian expression of N-terminal fusion of mClover3 to actin
Depositing lab: Michael Lin. Publication: Improving brightness and photostability of green and red fluorescent proteins for live cell imaging and FRET reporting. Bajar BT, Wang ES, Lam AJ, Kim BB, Jacobs CL, Howe ES, Davidson MW, Lin MZ, Chu J. Sci Rep. 2016 Feb 16;6:20889. doi: 10.1038/srep20889. PubMed 26879144.
Backbone
  Vector backbone: pKanCMV
  Backbone manufacturer: Michael Davidson Lab
  Backbone size w/o insert (bp): 3900
  Vector type: Mammalian Expression
  Selectable markers: none
Growth in bacteria
  Bacterial resistance: Kanamycin, 50 μg/mL
  Growth temperature: 37°C
  Growth strain: DH5alpha
  Copy number: High Copy
Gene/Insert
  Gene/Insert name: Actin
  Insert size (bp): 1128
  Promoter: CAG
  Tag / fusion protein: mClover3 (N terminal on backbone)
  Cloning method: Restriction Enzyme; 5′ cloning site NheI (unknown if destroyed); 3′ cloning site BamHI (unknown if destroyed)
  Sequencing primers: 5′ pshuttle5; 3′ pM3
Terms and licenses: Academic/Nonprofit Terms; Industry Terms: Not Available to Industry
Depositor comments: The specific substitutions used in the development of mClover3 relative to its parent Clover are N149Y, G160C, and A206K.
How to cite: pKanCMV-mClover3-18aa-actin was a gift from Michael Lin (Addgene plasmid # 74259 ; http://n2t.net/addgene:74259 ; RRID:Addgene_74259)
