[The description below was written by a language model from this plasmid's Addgene catalogue record.]
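Description:
pKanCMV-mClover3-18aa-actin is a mammalian expression plasmid built on the pKanCMV backbone (about 3.9 kb without insert). It is maintained as a high-copy plasmid in E. coli under kanamycin selection. The record lists no selectable marker for mammalian cells, so it is suited to transient transfection rather than drug-selected stable line generation. No feature table is provided, so the origin of replication, polyadenylation signal and other backbone elements are not stated.

The payload is a fusion protein in which the green fluorescent protein mClover3 is placed at the N terminus of actin (insert about 1.1 kb). The construct name indicates that an 18-amino-acid linker separates the two, a spacer of the kind used to let the fluorescent protein and the cytoskeletal partner fold and function independently. The species and isoform of the actin are not stated. The fusion region was assembled by restriction cloning between NheI and BamHI sites. The promoter field says CAG, whereas the backbone and plasmid names imply a CMV promoter. The record does not resolve this discrepancy, though either would drive strong constitutive expression in mammalian cells.

mClover3 derives from Clover through the substitutions N149Y, G160C and A206K, and was developed in work aimed at improving the brightness and photostability of green and red fluorescent proteins. The construct labels actin filaments in living mammalian cells for fluorescence microscopy. It also shows how mClover3 performs as a fusion tag on a structurally demanding cytoskeletal protein.
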