>Addgene plasmid #74259 | pKanCMV-mClover3-18aa-actin | addgene partial sequence | sequence record 141037 | CMV-F 5'-CGCAAATGGGCGGTAGGCGTG-3'
AGTGAACCGTCAGATCCGCTAGCGCTACCGGTCGCCACCATGGTGTCTAAGGGCGAGGAGCTGTTCACCG
GGGTGGTGCCCATCCTGGTCGAGCTGGACGGCGACGTAAACGGCCACAAGTTCAGCGTCCGCGGCGAGGG
CGAGGGCGATGCCACCAACGGCAAGCTGACCCTGAAGTTCATCTGCACCACCGGCAAGCTGCCCGTGCCC
TGGCCCACCCTCGTGACCACCTTCGGCTACGGCGTGGCCTGCTTCAGCCGCTACCCCGACCACATGAAGC
AGCACGACTTCTTCAAGTCCGCCATGCCCGAAGGCTACGTCCAGGAGCGCACCATCTCTTTCAAGGACGA
CGGTACCTACAAGACCCGCGCCGAGGTGAAGTTCGAGGGCGACACCCTGGTGAACCGCATCGAGCTGAAG
GGCATCGACTTCAAGGAGGACGGCAACATCCTGGGGCACAAGCTGGAGTACAACTTCAACAGCCACTACG
TCTATATCACGGCCGACAAGCAGAAGAACTGCATCAAGGCTAACTTCAAGATCCGCCACAACGTTGAGGA
CGGCAGCGTGCAGCTCGCCGACCACTACCAGCAGAACACCCCCATCGGCGACGGCCCCGTGCTGCTGCCC
GACAACCACTACCTGAGCCATCAGTCCAAGCTGAGCAAAGACCCCAACGAGAAGCGCGATCACATGGTCC
TGCTGGAGTTCGTGACCGCCGCCGGGATTACACATGGCATGGACGAGCTGTACAAGTCCGGACTCAGATC
TGGCAGCGGTGGAGGCAGCGCATCCGGCGGAAGCGGAAGCGATGATGATATCGCCGCGCTCGTCGTCGAC
AACGGCTCCGGCATGTGCAAGGCCGGCTTCGCGGGCGACGATGCCCCCCGGGCCGTCTTCCCCTCCATCG
TGGGGCGCCCCAGGCACCAGGGCGTGATGGTGGGCATGGGTCA
