>Addgene plasmid #74259 | pKanCMV-mClover3-18aa-actin | addgene partial sequence | sequence record 141160 | EGFP-C 5'-CATGGTCCTGCTGGAGTTCGTG-3'
AGTCCGGACTCAGATCTGGCAGCGGTGGAGGCAGCGCATCCGGCGGAAGCGGAAGCGATGATGATATCGC
CGCGCTCGTCGTCGACAACGGCTCCGGCATGTGCAAGGCCGGCTTCGCGGGCGACGATGCCCCCCGGGCC
GTCTTCCCCTCCATCGTGGGGCGCCCCAGGCACCAGGGCGTGATGGTGGGCATGGGTCAGAAGGATTCCT
ATGTGGGCGACGAGGCCCAGAGCAAGAGAGGCATCCTCACCCTGAAGTACCCCATCGAGCACGGCATCGT
CACCAACTGGGACGACATGGAGAAAATCTGGCACCACACCTTCTACAATGAGCTGCGTGTGGCTCCCGAG
GAGCACCCCGTGCTGCTGACCGAGGCCCCCCTGAACCCCAAGGCCAACCGCGAGAAGATGACCCAGATCA
TGTTTGAGACCTTCAACACCCCAGCCATGTACGTTGCTATCCAGGCTGTGCTATCCCTGTACGCCTCTGG
CCGTACCACTGGCATCGTGATGGACTCCGGTGACGGGGTCACCCACACTGTGCCCATCTACGAGGGGTAT
GCCCTCCCCCATGCCATCCTGCGTCTGGACCTGGCTGGCCGGGACCTGACTGACTACCTCATGAAGATCC
TCACCGAGCGCGGCTACAGCTTCACCACCACGGCCGAGCGGG
