LOCUS       Exported 5792 bp ds-DNA circular SYN 12-MAY-2021
DEFINITION  Mammalian expression of N-terminal fusion of mClover3 to actin.
ACCESSION   .
VERSION     .
KEYWORDS    pKanCMV-mClover3-18aa-actin
SOURCE      synthetic DNA construct
  ORGANISM  synthetic DNA construct
REFERENCE   1 (bases 1 to 5792)
  AUTHORS   Bajar BT, Wang ES, Lam AJ, Kim BB, Jacobs CL, Howe ES, Davidson MW,
            Lin MZ, Chu J
  TITLE     Improving brightness and photostability of green and red fluorescent
            proteins for live cell imaging and FRET reporting.
  JOURNAL   Sci Rep. 2016 Feb 16;6:20889. doi: 10.1038/srep20889.
  PUBMED    26879144
REFERENCE   2 (bases 1 to 5792)
  AUTHORS   .
  TITLE     Direct Submission
  JOURNAL   Exported May 12, 2021 from SnapGene Server 1.1.58
            http://www.snapgene.com
FEATURES             Location/Qualifiers
     source          1..5792
                     /organism="synthetic DNA construct"
                     /mol_type="other DNA"
     enhancer        61..364
                     /label=CMV enhancer
                     /note="human cytomegalovirus immediate early enhancer"
     promoter        365..568
                     /label=CMV promoter
                     /note="human cytomegalovirus (CMV) immediate early
                     promoter"
     primer_bind     519..539
                     /label=CMV-F
                     /note="Human CMV immediate early promoter, forward primer"
     regulatory      607..616
                     /regulatory_class="other"
                     /note="vertebrate consensus sequence for strong initiation
                     of translation (Kozak, 1987)"
     primer_bind     complement(658..679)
                     /label=EGFP-N
                     /note="EGFP, reverse primer"
     primer_bind     1266..1287
                     /label=EGFP-C
                     /note="EGFP, forward primer"
     polyA_signal    2638..2759
                     /label=SV40 poly(A) signal
                     /note="SV40 polyadenylation signal"
     primer_bind     complement(2675..2694)
                     /label=SV40pA-R
                     /note="SV40 polyA, reverse primer"
     primer_bind     2729..2748
                     /label=EBV-rev
                     /note="SV40 polyA terminator, reverse primer"
     rep_origin      complement(2766..3221)
                     /direction=LEFT
                     /label=f1 ori
                     /note="f1 bacteriophage origin of replication; arrow
                     indicates direction of (+) strand synthesis"
     primer_bind     complement(2903..2924)
                     /label=F1ori-F
                     /note="F1 origin, forward primer"
     primer_bind     3115..3134
                     /label=F1ori-R
                     /note="F1 origin, reverse primer"
     promoter        3248..3352
                     /gene="bla"
                     /label=AmpR promoter
     promoter        3354..3711
                     /label=SV40 promoter
                     /note="SV40 enhancer and early promoter"
     primer_bind     complement(3377..3397)
                     /label=pBABE 3'
                     /note="SV40 enhancer, reverse primer for pBABE vectors"
     rep_origin      3562..3697
                     /label=SV40 ori
                     /note="SV40 origin of replication"
     primer_bind     3624..3643
                     /label=SV40pro-F
                     /note="SV40 promoter/origin, forward primer"
     CDS             3746..4540
                     /codon_start=1
                     /gene="aph(3')-II (or nptII)"
                     /product="aminoglycoside phosphotransferase from Tn5"
                     /label=NeoR/KanR
                     /note="confers resistance to neomycin, kanamycin, and G418
                     (Geneticin(R))"
                     /translation="MIEQDGLHAGSPAAWVERLFGYDWAQQTIGCSDAAVFRLSAQGRP
                     VLFVKTDLSGALNELQDEAARLSWLATTGVPCAAVLDVVTEAGRDWLLLGEVPGQDLLS
                     SHLAPAEKVSIMADAMRRLHTLDPATCPFDHQAKHRIERARTRMEAGLVDQDDLDEEHQ
                     GLAPAELFARLKASMPDGEDLVVTHGDACLPNIMVENGRFSGFIDCGRLGVADRYQDIA
                     LATRDIAEELGGEWADRFLVLYGIAAPDSQRIAFYRLLDEFF"
     primer_bind     complement(3800..3819)
                     /label=Neo-R
                     /note="Neomycin resistance gene, reverse primer"
     primer_bind     4410..4429
                     /label=Neo-F
                     /note="Neomycin resistance gene, forward primer"
     primer_bind     complement(4728..4747)
                     /label=TK-pA-R
                     /note="Thymidine kinase polyA, reverse primer"
     polyA_signal    4772..4819
                     /label=HSV TK poly(A) signal
                     /note="herpes simplex virus thymidine kinase
                     polyadenylation signal (Cole and Stacy, 1985)"
     rep_origin      5148..5736
                     /direction=RIGHT
                     /label=ori
                     /note="high-copy-number ColE1/pMB1/pBR322/pUC origin of
                     replication"
     primer_bind     5637..5656
                     /label=pBR322ori-F
                     /note="pBR322 origin, forward primer"
ORIGIN
        1 tagttattaa tagtaatcaa ttacggggtc attagttcat agcccatata tggagttccg
       61 cgttacataa cttacggtaa atggcccgcc tggctgaccg cccaacgacc cccgcccatt
      121 gacgtcaata atgacgtatg ttcccatagt aacgccaata gggactttcc attgacgtca
      181 atgggtggag tatttacggt aaactgccca cttggcagta catcaagtgt atcatatgcc
      241 aagtacgccc cctattgacg tcaatgacgg taaatggccc gcctggcatt atgcccagta
      301 catgacctta tgggactttc ctacttggca gtacatctac gtattagtca tcgctattac
      361 catggtgatg cggttttggc agtacatcaa tgggcgtgga tagcggtttg actcacgggg
      421 atttccaagt ctccacccca ttgacgtcaa tgggagtttg ttttggcacc aaaatcaacg
      481 ggactttcca aaatgtcgta acaactccgc cccattgacg caaatgggcg gtaggcgtgt
      541 acggtgggag gtctatataa gcagagctgg tttagtgaac cgtcagatcc gctagcgcta
      601 ccggtcgcca ccatggtgtc taagggcgag gagctgttca ccggggtggt gcccatcctg
      661 gtcgagctgg acggcgacgt aaacggccac aagttcagcg tccgcggcga gggcgagggc
      721 gatgccacca acggcaagct gaccctgaag ttcatctgca ccaccggcaa gctgcccgtg
      781 ccctggccca ccctcgtgac caccttcggc tacggcgtgg cctgcttcag ccgctacccc
      841 gaccacatga agcagcacga cttcttcaag tccgccatgc ccgaaggcta cgtccaggag
      901 cgcaccatct ctttcaagga cgacggtacc tacaagaccc gcgccgaggt gaagttcgag
      961 ggcgacaccc tggtgaaccg catcgagctg aagggcatcg acttcaagga ggacggcaac
     1021 atcctggggc acaagctgga gtacaacttc aacagccact acgtctatat cacggccgac
     1081 aagcagaaga actgcatcaa ggctaacttc aagatccgcc acaacgttga ggacggcagc
     1141 gtgcagctcg ccgaccacta ccagcagaac acccccatcg gcgacggccc cgtgctgctg
     1201 cccgacaacc actacctgag ccatcagtcc aagctgagca aagaccccaa cgagaagcgc
     1261 gatcacatgg tcctgctgga gttcgtgacc gccgccggga ttacacatgg catggacgag
     1321 ctgtacaagt ccggactcag atctggcagc ggtggaggca gcgcatccgg cggaagcgga
     1381 agcgatgatg atatcgccgc gctcgtcgtc gacaacggct ccggcatgtg caaggccggc
     1441 ttcgcgggcg acgatgcccc ccgggccgtc ttcccctcca tcgtggggcg ccccaggcac
     1501 cagggcgtga tggtgggcat gggtcagaag gattcctatg tgggcgacga ggcccagagc
     1561 aagagaggca tcctcaccct gaagtacccc atcgagcacg gcatcgtcac caactgggac
     1621 gacatggaga aaatctggca ccacaccttc tacaatgagc tgcgtgtggc tcccgaggag
     1681 caccccgtgc tgctgaccga ggcccccctg aaccccaagg ccaaccgcga gaagatgacc
     1741 cagatcatgt ttgagacctt caacacccca gccatgtacg ttgctatcca ggctgtgcta
     1801 tccctgtacg cctctggccg taccactggc atcgtgatgg actccggtga cggggtcacc
     1861 cacactgtgc ccatctacga ggggtatgcc ctcccccatg ccatcctgcg tctggacctg
     1921 gctggccggg acctgactga ctacctcatg aagatcctca ccgagcgcgg ctacagcttc
     1981 accaccacgg ccgagcggga aatcgtgcgt gacattaagg agaagctgtg ctacgtcgcc
     2041 ctggacttcg agcaagagat ggccacggct gcttccagct cctccctgga gaagagctac
     2101 gagctgcctg acggccaggt catcaccatt ggcaatgagc ggttccgctg ccctgaggca
     2161 ctcttccagc cttccttcct gggcatggag tcctgtggca tccacgaaac taccttcaac
     2221 tccatcatga agtgtgacgt ggacatccgc aaagacctgt acgccaacac agtgctgtct
     2281 ggcggcacca ccatgtaccc tggcattgcc gacaggatgc agaaggagat cactgccctg
     2341 gcacccagca caatgaagat caagatcatt gctcctcctg agcgcaagta ctccgtgtgg
     2401 atcggcggct ccatcctggc ctcgctgtcc accttccagc agatgtggat cagcaagcag
     2461 gagtatgacg agtccggccc ctccatcgtc caccgcaaat gcttctaggg atccaccgga
     2521 tctagataac tgatcataat cagccatacc acatttgtag aggttttact tgctttaaaa
     2581 aacctcccac acctccccct gaacctgaaa cataaaatga atgcaattgt tgttgttaac
     2641 ttgtttattg cagcttataa tggttacaaa taaagcaata gcatcacaaa tttcacaaat
     2701 aaagcatttt tttcactgca ttctagttgt ggtttgtcca aactcatcaa tgtatcttaa
     2761 cgcgtaaatt gtaagcgtta atattttgtt aaaattcgcg ttaaattttt gttaaatcag
     2821 ctcatttttt aaccaatagg ccgaaatcgg caaaatccct tataaatcaa aagaatagac
     2881 cgagataggg ttgagtgttg ttccagtttg gaacaagagt ccactattaa agaacgtgga
     2941 ctccaacgtc aaaggnnnnn nnnnnnnnnn nnnnnnnnnn nnnnnnnnnn nnnnnnnnnn
     3001 nnnntnnnnn nnnnnnnnnn nnnnnnnnnn nnnnnnnnnn nnnnnnnnnn nnnnnnnnnn
     3061 nnnnnnnnnn nnnnnnnnnn nnnnnnnnnn nnnnnngnnn nnnnnnnnnn nnnnnnnnnn
     3121 nnnnnnnnnn nnnnnnnnnn nnnnnnnnnn nnnnnnnnnn nnnnnnnnnn nnnnnnnnnn
     3181 nnnnnnnnnn nnnnnnnnnn nnnnnnnnnn nnnnnnnnnn ncaggtggca cttttcgggg
     3241 aaatgtgcgc ggaaccccta tttgtttatt tttctaaata cattcaaata tgtatccgct
     3301 catgagacaa taaccctgat aaatgcttca ataatattga aaaaggaaga gtcctgaggc
     3361 ggaaagaacc agctgtggaa tgtgtgtcag ttagggtgtg gaaagtcccc aggctcccca
     3421 gcaggcagaa gtatgcaaag catgcatctc aattagtcag caaccaggtg tggaaagtcc
     3481 ccaggctccc cagcaggcag aagtatgcaa agcatgcatc tcaattagtc agcaaccata
     3541 gtcccgcccc taactccgcc catcccgccc ctaactccgc ccagttccgc ccattctccg
     3601 ccccatggct gactaatttt ttttatttat gcagaggccg aggccgcctc ggcctctgag
     3661 ctattccaga agtagtgagg aggctttttt ggaggcctag gcttttgcaa agatcgatca
     3721 agagacagga tgaggatcgt ttcgcatgat tgaacaagat ggattgcacg caggttctcc
     3781 ggccgcttgg gtggagaggc tattcggcta tgactgggca caacagacaa tcggctgctc
     3841 tgatgccgcc gtgttccggc tgtcagcgca ggggcgcccg gttctttttg tcaagaccga
     3901 cctgtccggt gccctgaatg aactgcaaga cgaggcagcg cggctatcgt ggctggccac
     3961 gacgggcgtt ccttgcgcag ctgtgctcga cgttgtcact gaagcgggaa gggactggct
     4021 gctattgggc gaagtgccgg ggcaggatct cctgtcatct caccttgctc ctgccgagaa
     4081 agtatccatc atggctgatg caatgcggcg gctgcatacg cttgatccgg ctacctgccc
     4141 attcgaccac caagcgaaac atcgcatcga gcgagcacgt actcggatgg aagccggtct
     4201 tgtcgatcag gatgatctgg acgaagagca tcaggggctc gcgccagccg aactgttcgc
     4261 caggctcaag gcgagcatgc ccgacggcga ggatctcgtc gtgacccatg gcgatgcctg
     4321 cttgccgaat atcatggtgg aaaatggccg cttttctgga ttcatcgact gtggccggct
     4381 gggtgtggcg gaccgctatc aggacatagc gttggctacc cgtgatattg ctgaagagct
     4441 tggcggcgaa tgggctgacc gcttcctcgt gctttacggt atcgccgctc ccgattcgca
     4501 gcgcatcgcc ttctatcgcc ttcttgacga gttcttctga gcgggactct ggggttcgaa
     4561 atgaccgacc aagcgacgcc caacctgcca tcacgagatt tcgattccac cgccgccttc
     4621 tatgaaaggt tgggcttcgg aatcgttttc cgggacgccg gctggatgat cctccagcgc
     4681 ggggatctca tgctggagtt cttcgcccac cctaggggga ggctaactga aacacggaag
     4741 gagacaatac cggaaggaac ccgcgctatg acggcaataa aaagacagaa taaaacgcac
     4801 ggtgttgggt cgtttgttca taaacgcggg gttcggtccc agggctggca ctctgtcgat
     4861 accccaccga gaccccattg gggccaatac gcccgcgttt cttccttttc cccaccccac
     4921 cccccaagtt cgggtgaagg cccagggctc gcagccaacg tcggggcggc aggccctgcc
     4981 atagcctcag gttactcata tatactttag attgatttaa aacttcattt ttaatttaaa
     5041 aggatctagg tgaagatcct ttttgataat ctcatgacca aaatccctta acgtgagttt
     5101 tcgttccact gagcgtcaga ccccgtagaa aagatcaaag gatcttcttg agatcctttt
     5161 tttctgcgcg taatctgctg cttgcaaaca aaaaaaccac cgctaccagc ggtggtttgt
     5221 ttgccggatc aagagctacc aactcttttt ccgaaggtaa ctggcttcag cagagcgcag
     5281 ataccaaata ctgtccttct agtgtagccg tagttaggcc accacttcaa gaactctgta
     5341 gcaccgccta catacctcgc tctgctaatc ctgttaccag tggctgctgc cagtggcgat
     5401 aagtcgtgtc ttaccgggtt ggactcaaga cgatagttac cggataaggc gcagcggtcg
     5461 ggctgaacgg ggggttcgtg cacacagccc agcttggagc gaacgaccta caccgaactg
     5521 agatacctac agcgtgagct atgagaaagc gccacgcttc ccgaagggag aaaggcggac
     5581 aggtatccgg taagcggcag ggtcggaaca ggagagcgca cgagggagct tccaggggga
     5641 aacgcctggt atctttatag tcctgtcggg tttcgccacc tctgacttga gcgtcgattt
     5701 ttgtgatgct cgtcaggggg gcggagccta tggaaaaacg ccagcaacgc ggccttttta
     5761 cggttcctgg ccttttgctg gccttttgct ca
//
